Addgene plasmid #194578: pRK5-mEGFP-CALR-WT
Purpose: Mammalian Expression of mEGFP-CALR WT Fusion Protein
Depositing lab: Denes Hnisz. Publication: Aberrant phase separation and nucleolar dysfunction in rare genetic diseases. Mensah MA, Niskanen H, Magalhaes AP, Basu S, Kircher M, Sczakiel HL, Reiter AMV, Elsner J, Meinecke P, Biskup S, Chung BHY, Dombrowsky G, Eckmann-Scholz C, Hitz MP, Hoischen A, Holterhus PM, Hulsemann W, Kahrizi K, Kalscheuer VM, Kan A, Krumbiegel M, Kurth I, Leubner J, Longardt AC, Moritz JD, Najmabadi H, Skipalova K, Snijders Blok L, Tzschach A, Wiedersberg E, Zenker M, Garcia-Cabau C, Buschow R, Salvatella X, Kraushar ML, Mundlos S, Caliebe A, Spielmann M, Horn D, Hnisz D. Nature. 2023 Feb;614(7948):564-571. doi: 10.1038/s41586-022-05682-1. Epub 2023 Feb 8. PubMed 36755093.
Backbone
  Vector backbone: pRK5
  Vector type: Mammalian Expression
Growth in bacteria
  Bacterial resistance: Ampicillin, 100 μg/mL
  Growth temperature: 37°C
  Growth strain: DH5alpha
  Copy number: High Copy
Gene/Insert
  Gene/Insert name: CALR
  Species: H. sapiens (human)
  Entrez Gene: CALR (a.k.a. CALR1, CRT, HEL-S-99n, RO, SSA, cC1qR)
  Tag / fusion protein: mEGFP (N terminal on insert)
  Cloning method: Gibson Cloning
Terms and licenses: Academic/Nonprofit Terms; Industry Terms: Not Available to Industry
How to cite: pRK5-mEGFP-CALR-WT was a gift from Denes Hnisz (Addgene plasmid # 194578 ; http://n2t.net/addgene:194578 ; RRID:Addgene_194578)
