[The description below was written by a language model from this plasmid's Addgene catalogue record and pLannotate feature annotations shown in this document.]
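Description:
pRK5-mEGFP-CALR-WT is a mammalian expression plasmid built on the pRK5 backbone, designed to produce wild-type human calreticulin (CALR) fused at its N terminus to monomeric EGFP. It is maintained in E. coli as a high-copy plasmid through a ColE1/pUC-type origin and selected with ampicillin via the β-lactamase gene. The backbone also carries an M13 phage origin for single-stranded DNA production, along with remnants of older cloning vectors (partial lacZα, lacI, rop and bom sequences, and a lac promoter/operator region) that have no evident role in the construct's use.

Expression is driven by the human cytomegalovirus immediate-early enhancer and promoter, followed by a fragment of CMV intron A and an SP6 promoter that could support in vitro transcription. The automated annotation labels the fluorescent protein as a SiriusGFP fragment, which is a close-homology match consistent with the mEGFP named in the catalogue entry. This reading frame lies directly upstream of the full-length CALR coding sequence, and the transcript terminates at an SV40 polyadenylation signal. A short fragment annotated as a mouse immunoglobulin heavy chain signal sequence sits upstream of the GFP, but the record does not indicate whether it is translated as part of the fusion. An SV40 enhancer/early promoter region lies downstream of the cassette, and no mammalian selection marker is annotated, which suits transient transfection.

CALR encodes a calcium-binding endoplasmic reticulum chaperone. The associated study concerns aberrant phase separation and nucleolar dysfunction in rare genetic diseases, so this plasmid probably serves as the wild-type reference for imaging the localisation and behaviour of the fluorescent fusion in cells, though the record does not name any variant constructs it is compared with.
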