Features (pLannotate 1.2.2; 21 found; start..end, strand, type, name):
     14..393     +  enhancer       CMV enhancer: human cytomegalovirus immediate early enhancer
    394..597     +  promoter       CMV promoter: human cytomegalovirus (CMV) immediate early promoter
    733..776     +  intron         CMV intron (fragment): modified intron A from human cytomegalovirus
    828..846     +  promoter       SP6 promoter: promoter for bacteriophage SP6 RNA polymerase
    850..887     +  CDS            IgH signal sequence (fragment): signal sequence from the mouse immunoglobulin heavy chain variable region
    939..1653    +  CDS            SiriusGFP (fragment): enhanced GFP (EGFP) derivative that exhibits robust folding and enhanced photostability (Zhong et al., 2019) mammalian codon-optimized
   1659..2909    +  CDS            CALR: CALR_HUMAN - Also known as CRTC. Experimental evidence at protein level: Swiss-Prot protein existence level 1. Calcium-binding chaperone that promotes folding, oligomeric assembly and quality control in the endoplasmic reticulum (ER) via the calreticulin/calnexin cycle. This lectin interacts transiently with almost all of the monoglucosylated glycoproteins that are synthesized in the ER (PubMed:7876246). Interacts with the DNA-binding domain of NR3C1 and mediates its nuclear export (PubMed:11149926). Involved in maternal gene expression regulation. May participate in oocyte maturation via the
   2946..3080    +  polyA_signal   SV40 poly(A) signal: SV40 polyadenylation signal
   3149..3506    +  promoter       SV40 promoter: SV40 enhancer and early promoter
   3525..3679    +  CDS            lacZα (fragment): LacZα fragment of β-galactosidase; lacZ fragment
   3685..3736    -  misc_feature   bom (fragment): basis of mobility region from pBR322
   3755..4135    +  rep_origin     M13 ori (sequence partly withheld): M13 bacteriophage origin of replication; arrow indicates direction of (+) strand synthesis
   4211..4260    -  misc_feature   bom (fragment): basis of mobility region from pBR322
   4362..4397    -  CDS            rop (fragment): Rop protein, which maintains plasmids at low copy number; rop
   4492..4596    +  promoter       AmpR promoter: bla
   4597..5457    +  CDS            AmpR: β-lactamase; bla; confers resistance to ampicillin, carbenicillin, and related antibiotics
   5628..6216    +  rep_origin     ori: high-copy-number ColE1/pMB1/pBR322/pUC origin of replication
   6399..6491    +  CDS            lacI (fragment): lac repressor; lacI; The lac repressor binds to the lac operator to inhibit transcription in E. coli. This inhibition can be relieved by adding lactose or isopropyl-β-D-thiogalactopyranoside (IPTG).
   6504..6525    +  protein_bind   CAP binding site: CAP binding activates transcription in the presence of cAMP. E. coli catabolite activator protein
   6540..6570    +  promoter       lac promoter: promoter for the E. coli lac operon
   6578..6594    +  protein_bind   lac operator: The lac repressor binds to the lac operator to inhibit transcription in E. coli. This inhibition can be relieved by adding lactose or isopropyl-β-D-thiogalactopyranoside (IPTG). lac repressor encoded by lacI
>Addgene plasmid #194578 | pRK5-mEGFP-CALR-WT | addgene full sequence | sequence record 385234 | Addgene NGS Result
TTCGAGCTCGCCCGACATTGATTATTGACTAGTTATTAATAGTAATCAATTACGGGGTCATTAGTTCATA
GCCCATATATGGAGTTCCGCGTTACATAACTTACGGTAAATGGCCCGCCTGGCTGACCGCCCAACGACCC
CCGCCCATTGACGTCAATAATGACGTATGTTCCCATAGTAACGCCAATAGGGACTTTCCATTGACGTCAA
TGGGTGGAGTATTTACGGTAAACTGCCCACTTGGCAGTACATCAAGTGTATCATATGCCAAGTACGCCCC
CTATTGACGTCAATGACGGTAAATGGCCCGCCTGGCATTATGCCCAGTACATGACCTTATGGGACTTTCC
TACTTGGCAGTACATCTACGTATTAGTCATCGCTATTACCATGGTGATGCGGTTTTGGCAGTACATCAAT
GGGCGTGGATAGCGGTTTGACTCACGGGGATTTCCAAGTCTCCACCCCATTGACGTCAATGGGAGTTTGT
TTTGGCACCAAAATCAACGGGACTTTCCAAAATGTCGTAACAACTCCGCCCCATTGACGCAAATGGGCGG
TAGGCGTGTACGGTGGGAGGTCTATATAAGCAGAGCTCGTTTAGTGAACCGTCAGATCGCCTGGAGACGC
CATCCACGCTGTTTTGACCTCCATAGAAGACACCGGGACCGATCCAGCCTCCGCGGCCGGGAACGGTGCA
TTGGAACGCGGATTCCCCGTGCCAAGAGTGACGTAAGTACCGCCTATAGAGTCTATAGGCCCACCCCCTT
GGCTTCGTTAGAACGCGGCTACAATTAATACATAACCTTATGTATCATACACATACGATTTAGGTGACAC
TATAGAATAACATCCACTTTGCCTTTCTCTCCACAGGTGTCCACTCCCAGGTCCAACTGCACCTCGGTTC
TATCGATTGAATTCGTACCGGTGCCACCATGGTGAGCAAGGGCGAGGAGCTGTTCACCGGGGTGGTGCCC
ATCCTGGTCGAGCTGGACGGCGACGTAAACGGCCACAAGTTCAGCGTGCGCGGCGAGGGCGAGGGCGATG
CCACCAACGGCAAGCTGACCCTGAAGTTCATCTGCACCACCGGCAAGCTGCCCGTGCCCTGGCCCACCCT
CGTGACCACCCTGACCTACGGCGTGCAGTGCTTCAGCCGCTACCCCGACCACATGAAGCAGCACGACTTC
TTCAAGTCCGCCATGCCCGAAGGCTACGTCCAGGAGCGCACCATCTCCTTCAAGGACGACGGCACCTACA
AGACCCGCGCCGAGGTGAAGTTCGAGGGCGACACCCTGGTGAACCGCATCGAGCTGAAGGGCATCGACTT
CAAGGAGGACGGCAACATCCTGGGGCACAAGCTGGAGTACAACTTCAACAGCCACAACGTCTATATCACG
GCCGACAAGCAGAAGAACGGCATCAAGGCGAACTTCAAGATCCGCCACAACGTCGAGGACGGCAGCGTGC
AGCTCGCCGACCACTACCAGCAGAACACCCCCATCGGCGACGGCCCCGTGCTGCTGCCCGACAACCACTA
CCTGAGCACCCAGTCCAAGCTGAGCAAAGACCCCAACGAGAAGCGCGATCACATGGTCCTGCTGGAGTTC
GTGACCGCCGCCGGGATCACTCTCGGCATGGACGAGCTGTACACGGCGATGCTGCTATCCGTGCCGCTGC
TGCTCGGCCTCCTCGGCCTGGCCGTCGCCGAGCCTGCCGTCTACTTCAAGGAGCAGTTTCTGGACGGAGA
CGGGTGGACTTCCCGCTGGATCGAATCCAAACACAAGTCAGATTTTGGCAAATTCGTTCTCAGTTCCGGC
AAGTTCTACGGTGACGAGGAGAAAGATAAAGGTTTGCAGACAAGCCAGGATGCACGCTTTTATGCTCTGT
CGGCCAGTTTCGAGCCTTTCAGCAACAAAGGCCAGACGCTGGTGGTGCAGTTCACGGTGAAACATGAGCA
GAACATCGACTGTGGGGGCGGCTATGTGAAGCTGTTTCCTAATAGTTTGGACCAGACAGACATGCACGGA
GACTCAGAATACAACATCATGTTTGGTCCCGACATCTGTGGCCCTGGCACCAAGAAGGTTCATGTCATCT
TCAACTACAAGGGCAAGAACGTGCTGATCAACAAGGACATCCGTTGCAAGGATGATGAGTTTACACACCT
GTACACACTGATTGTGCGGCCAGACAACACCTATGAGGTGAAGATTGACAACAGCCAGGTGGAGTCCGGC
TCCTTGGAAGACGATTGGGACTTCCTGCCACCCAAGAAGATAAAGGATCCTGATGCTTCAAAACCGGAAG
ACTGGGATGAGCGGGCCAAGATCGATGATCCCACAGACTCCAAGCCTGAGGACTGGGACAAGCCCGAGCA
TATCCCTGACCCTGATGCTAAGAAGCCCGAGGACTGGGATGAAGAGATGGACGGAGAGTGGGAACCCCCA
GTGATTCAGAACCCTGAGTACAAGGGTGAGTGGAAGCCCCGGCAGATCGACAACCCAGATTACAAGGGCA
CTTGGATCCACCCAGAAATTGACAACCCCGAGTATTCTCCCGATCCCAGTATCTATGCCTATGATAACTT
TGGCGTGCTGGGCCTGGACCTCTGGCAGGTCAAGTCTGGCACCATCTTTGACAACTTCCTCATCACCAAC
GATGAGGCATACGCTGAGGAGTTTGGCAACGAGACGTGGGGCGTAACAAAGGCAGCAGAGAAACAAATGA
AGGACAAACAGGACGAGGAGCAGAGGCTTAAGGAGGAGGAAGAAGACAAGAAAAGGAAGGAAGAAGAAGA
AGCCGAAGATAAAGAAGACGACGAAGATAAGGACGAAGACGAAGAAGACGAAGAAGATAAAGAAGAGGAC
GAAGAAGAGGACGTGCCTGGGCAAGCTAAAGATGAATTGTGAAGTCGACCTGCAGAAGCTTGGCCGCCAT
GGCCCAACTTGTTTATTGCAGCTTATAATGGTTACAAATAAAGCAATAGCATCACAAATTTCACAAATAA
AGCATTTTTTTCACTGCATTCTAGTTGTGGTTTGTCCAAACTCATCAATGTATCTTATCATGTCTGGATC
GGGAATTAATTCGGCGCAGCACCATGGCCTGAAATAACCTCTGAAAGAGGAACTTGGTTAGGTACCTTCT
GAGGCGGAAAGAACCAGCTGTGGAATGTGTGTCAGTTAGGGTGTGGAAAGTCCCCAGGCTCCCCAGCAGG
CAGAAGTATGCAAAGCATGCATCTCAATTAGTCAGCAACCAGGTGTGGAAAGTCCCCAGGCTCCCCAGCA
GGCAGAAGTATGCAAAGCATGCATCTCAATTAGTCAGCAACCATAGTCCCGCCCCTAACTCCGCCCATCC
CGCCCCTAACTCCGCCCAGTTCCGCCCATTCTCCGCCCCATGGCTGACTAATTTTTTTTATTTATGCAGA
GGCCGAGGCCGCCTCGGCCTCTGAGCTATTCCAGAAGTAGTGAGGAGGCTTTTTTGGAGGCCTAGGCTTT
TGCAAAAAGCTGTTAACAGCTTGGCACTGGCCGTCGTTTTACAACGTCGTGACTGGGAAAACCCTGGCGT
TACCCAACTTAATCGCCTTGCAGCACATCCCCCTTTCGCCAGCTGGCGTAATAGCGAAGAGGCCCGCACC
GATCGCCCTTCCCAACAGTTGCGCAGCCTGAATGGCGAATGGCGCCTGATGCGGTATTTTCTCCTTACGC
ATCTGTGCGGTATTTCACACCGCATA
[142 nt withheld, positions 3737-3878]
C
[141 nt withheld, positions 3880-4020]
CCTTTGACGTTGGAGTCCACGTTCTTT
[37 nt withheld, positions 4048-4084]
ACCCTATCTCGGGCTATTCTTTTGATTTATAAGGGATTTTGCCGATTTCGGCCTATTGGTTAAAAAATGA
GCTGATTTAACAAAAATTTAACGCGAATTTTAACAAAATATTAACGTTTACAATTTTATGGTGCACTCTC
AGTACAATCTGCTCTGATGCCGCATAGTTAAGCCAGCCCCGACACCCGCCAACACCCGCTGACGCGCCCT
GACGGGCTTGTCTGCTCCCGGCATCCGCTTACAGACAAGCTGTGACCGTCTCCGGGAGCTGCATGTGTCA
GAGGTTTTCACCGTCATCACCGAAACGCGCGAGACGAAAGGGCCTCGTGATACGCCTATTTTTATAGGTT
AATGTCATGATAATAATGGTTTCTTAGACGTCAGGTGGCACTTTTCGGGGAAATGTGCGCGGAACCCCTA
TTTGTTTATTTTTCTAAATACATTCAAATATGTATCCGCTCATGAGACAATAACCCTGATAAATGCTTCA
ATAATATTGAAAAAGGAAGAGTATGAGTATTCAACATTTCCGTGTCGCCCTTATTCCCTTTTTTGCGGCA
TTTTGCCTTCCTGTTTTTGCTCACCCAGAAACGCTGGTGAAAGTAAAAGATGCTGAAGATCAGTTGGGTG
CACGAGTGGGTTACATCGAACTGGATCTCAACAGCGGTAAGATCCTTGAGAGTTTTCGCCCCGAAGAACG
TTTTCCAATGATGAGCACTTTTAAAGTTCTGCTATGTGGCGCGGTATTATCCCGTATTGACGCCGGGCAA
GAGCAACTCGGTCGCCGCATACACTATTCTCAGAATGACTTGGTTGAGTACTCACCAGTCACAGAAAAGC
ATCTTACGGATGGCATGACAGTAAGAGAATTATGCAGTGCTGCCATAACCATGAGTGATAACACTGCGGC
CAACTTACTTCTGACAACGATCGGAGGACCGAAGGAGCTAACCGCTTTTTTGCACAACATGGGGGATCAT
GTAACTCGCCTTGATCGTTGGGAACCGGAGCTGAATGAAGCCATACCAAACGACGAGCGTGACACCACGA
TGCCTGTAGCAATGGCAACAACGTTGCGCAAACTATTAACTGGCGAACTACTTACTCTAGCTTCCCGGCA
ACAATTAATAGACTGGATGGAGGCGGATAAAGTTGCAGGACCACTTCTGCGCTCGGCCCTTCCGGCTGGC
TGGTTTATTGCTGATAAATCTGGAGCCGGTGAGCGTGGGTCTCGCGGTATCATTGCAGCACTGGGGCCAG
ATGGTAAGCCCTCCCGTATCGTAGTTATCTACACGACGGGGAGTCAGGCAACTATGGATGAACGAAATAG
ACAGATCGCTGAGATAGGTGCCTCACTGATTAAGCATTGGTAACTGTCAGACCAAGTTTACTCATATATA
CTTTAGATTGATTTAAAACTTCATTTTTAATTTAAAAGGATCTAGGTGAAGATCCTTTTTGATAATCTCA
TGACCAAAATCCCTTAACGTGAGTTTTCGTTCCACTGAGCGTCAGACCCCGTAGAAAAGATCAAAGGATC
TTCTTGAGATCCTTTTTTTCTGCGCGTAATCTGCTGCTTGCAAACAAAAAAACCACCGCTACCAGCGGTG
GTTTGTTTGCCGGATCAAGAGCTACCAACTCTTTTTCCGAAGGTAACTGGCTTCAGCAGAGCGCAGATAC
CAAATACTGTTCTTCTAGTGTAGCCGTAGTTAGGCCACCACTTCAAGAACTCTGTAGCACCGCCTACATA
CCTCGCTCTGCTAATCCTGTTACCAGTGGCTGCTGCCAGTGGCGATAAGTCGTGTCTTACCGGGTTGGAC
TCAAGACGATAGTTACCGGATAAGGCGCAGCGGTCGGGCTGAACGGGGGGTTCGTGCACACAGCCCAGCT
TGGAGCGAACGACCTACACCGAACTGAGATACCTACAGCGTGAGCTATGAGAAAGCGCCACGCTTCCCGA
AGGGAGAAAGGCGGACAGGTATCCGGTAAGCGGCAGGGTCGGAACAGGAGAGCGCACGAGGGAGCTTCCA
GGGGGAAACGCCTGGTATCTTTATAGTCCTGTCGGGTTTCGCCACCTCTGACTTGAGCGTCGATTTTTGT
GATGCTCGTCAGGGGGGCGGAGCCTATGGAAAAACGCCAGCAACGCGGCCTTTTTACGGTTCCTGGCCTT
TTGCTGGCCTTTTGCTCACATGTTCTTTCCTGCGTTATCCCCTGATTCTGTGGATAACCGTATTACCGCC
TTTGAGTGAGCTGATACCGCTCGCCGCAGCCGAACGACCGAGCGCAGCGAGTCAGTGAGCGAGGAAGCGG
AAGAGCGCCCAATACGCAAACCGCCTCTCCCCGCGCGTTGGCCGATTCATTAATGCAGCTGGCACGACAG
GTTTCCCGACTGGAAAGCGGGCAGTGAGCGCAACGCAATTAATGTGAGTTAGCTCACTCATTAGGCACCC
CAGGCTTTACACTTTATGCTTCCGGCTCGTATGTTGTGTGGAATTGTGAGCGGATAACAATTTCACACAG
GAAACAGCTATGACATGATTACGAATTAA
